Addgene plasmid #191976: p3xFLAG-CMV-14-Mfn1-T562A
Purpose: To produce mutants mimicking dephosphorylated Mfn1
Depositing lab: Luca Scorrano. Depositing organization: University of Padua. Publication: Extracellular regulated kinase phosphorylates mitofusin 1 to control mitochondrial morphology and apoptosis. Pyakurel A, Savoia C, Hess D, Scorrano L. Mol Cell. 2015 Apr 16;58(2):244-54. doi: 10.1016/j.molcel.2015.02.021. Epub 2015 Mar 19. PubMed 25801171.
Backbone
  Vector backbone: p3xFLAG-CMV-14
  Vector type: Mammalian Expression
Growth in bacteria
  Bacterial resistance: Ampicillin, 100 μg/mL
  Growth temperature: 37°C
  Growth strain: DH5alpha
  Copy number: Unknown
Gene/Insert
  Gene/Insert name: Mfn1 T562A
  Species: M. musculus (mouse)
  Mutation: T562A
  Entrez Gene: Mfn1 (a.k.a. 2310002F04Rik, 6330416C07Rik, D3Ertd265e, HR2, mKIAA4032)
  Cloning method: Unknown
Terms and licenses: Academic/Nonprofit Terms; Industry Terms: Not Available to Industry
How to cite: p3xFLAG-CMV-14-Mfn1-T562A was a gift from Luca Scorrano (Addgene plasmid # 191976 ; http://n2t.net/addgene:191976 ; RRID:Addgene_191976)
