[The description below was written by a language model from this plasmid's Addgene catalogue record and pLannotate feature annotations shown in this document.]
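Description:
p3xFLAG-CMV-14-Mfn1-T562A is a mammalian expression plasmid of about 8.5 kb built on the p3xFLAG-CMV-14 backbone. It is propagated in E. coli through a high-copy ColE1/pUC-type origin and selected with ampicillin via the β-lactamase gene. An f1 phage origin is also present, along with leftover lac-derived backbone fragments (lacZα, lac promoter/operator, a lacI fragment) that have no evident role in the expression cassette. For selection in mammalian cells, an SV40 enhancer/early promoter drives the neo (aminoglycoside phosphotransferase) gene, terminated by an SV40 polyadenylation signal. The adjacent ble and partial str annotations appear to be Tn5-derived sequence carried along with neo.

The payload is the mouse mitofusin 1 (Mfn1) coding sequence, placed downstream of the human cytomegalovirus immediate-early enhancer and promoter and followed by a 3xFLAG epitope and the human growth hormone polyadenylation signal. This arrangement should yield strongly expressed Mfn1 with a C-terminal triple FLAG tag for detection or immunoprecipitation. The automated annotation matched the open reading frame to the rat Mfn1 protein entry, but the catalogue record gives the species as mouse. Mfn1 is an outer mitochondrial membrane GTPase that mediates mitochondrial tethering and fusion. The insert carries a T562A substitution, replacing threonine 562 with a non-phosphorylatable alanine, and the stated purpose is to mimic dephosphorylated Mfn1. The associated work concerns phosphorylation of Mfn1 by extracellular regulated kinase, so the construct serves as a phosphorylation-deficient mutant for studying how this modification affects mitochondrial morphology and apoptosis. The cloning method is not recorded.
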