Features (pLannotate 1.2.2; 22 found; start..end, strand, type, name):
    218..806     -  rep_origin     ori: high-copy-number ColE1/pMB1/pBR322/pUC origin of replication
    977..1837    -  CDS            AmpR: β-lactamase; bla; confers resistance to ampicillin, carbenicillin, and related antibiotics
   1838..1942    -  promoter       AmpR promoter: bla
   1969..2397    +  rep_origin     f1 ori (sequence partly withheld): f1 bacteriophage origin of replication; arrow indicates direction of (+) strand synthesis
   2428..2582    -  CDS            lacZα (fragment): LacZα fragment of β-galactosidase; lacZ fragment
   2742..3121    +  enhancer       CMV enhancer: human cytomegalovirus immediate early enhancer
   3123..3322    +  promoter       CMV promoter: human cytomegalovirus (CMV) immediate early promoter
   3359..5581    +  CDS            Mfn1: MFN1_RAT - Also known as Fzo1b. Experimental evidence at protein level: Swiss-Prot protein existence level 1. Mitochondrial outer membrane GTPase that mediates mitochondrial clustering and fusion (PubMed:14561718, PubMed:12589796). Membrane clustering requires GTPase activity. It may involve a major rearrangement of the coiled coil domains (By similarity). Mitochondria are highly dynamic organelles, and their morphology is determined by the equilibrium between mitochondrial fusion and fission events (PubMed:14561718). Overexpression induces the formation of mitochondrial networks (in vitro) (P
   5600..5665    +  CDS            3xFLAG: three tandem FLAG® epitope tags, followed by an enterokinase cleavage site
   5676..6298    +  polyA_signal   hGH poly(A) signal: human growth hormone polyadenylation signal
   6340..6637    +  promoter       SV40 promoter: SV40 enhancer and early promoter
   6691..7482    +  CDS            neo: KKA2_KLEPN - Also known as kan, nptII. Experimental evidence at protein level: Swiss-Prot protein existence level 1. Resistance to kanamycin, neomycin, paromomycin, ribostamycin, butirosin and gentamicin B. From Klebsiella pneumoniae.
   7506..7883    +  CDS            ble: BLE_KLEPN - Experimental evidence at protein level: Swiss-Prot protein existence level 1. Binding protein with a strong affinity to the bleomycin family of antibiotics. Binds to CL990; an antimitotic-antibiotic compound. From Klebsiella pneumoniae.
   7925..7984    +  CDS            str (fragment): STR_KLEPN - Protein inferred from homology: Swiss-Prot protein existence level 3. The aminoglycoside phosphotransferases achieve inactivation of their antibiotic substrates by phosphorylation. From Klebsiella pneumoniae.
   8007..8030    -  rep_origin     CloDF13 ori (fragment): Plasmids containing the CloDF13 (CDF) origin of replication can be propagated in E. coli cells that contain additional plasmids with compatible origins.
   8031..8114    +  CDS            large T antigen (fragment): large T antigen from SV40 (simian virus 40)
   8137..8271    +  polyA_signal   SV40 poly(A) signal: SV40 polyadenylation signal
   8277..8295    -  promoter       T7 promoter: promoter for bacteriophage T7 RNA polymerase
   8333..8349    -  protein_bind   lac operator: The lac repressor binds to the lac operator to inhibit transcription in E. coli. This inhibition can be relieved by adding lactose or isopropyl-β-D-thiogalactopyranoside (IPTG). lac repressor encoded by lacI
   8357..8387    -  promoter       lac promoter: promoter for the E. coli lac operon
   8402..8423    -  protein_bind   CAP binding site: CAP binding activates transcription in the presence of cAMP. E. coli catabolite activator protein
   8436..35      -  CDS            lacI (fragment) (across the origin): lac repressor; lacI; The lac repressor binds to the lac operator to inhibit transcription in E. coli. This inhibition can be relieved by adding lactose or isopropyl-β-D-thiogalactopyranoside (IPTG).
>Addgene plasmid #191976 | p3xFLAG-CMV-14-Mfn1-T562A | addgene full sequence | sequence record 379626 | Addgene NGS Result
AACGCGCGGGGAGAGGCGGTTTGCGTATTGGGCGCTCTTCCGCTTCCTCGCTCACTGACTCGCTGCGCTC
GGTCGTTCGGCTGCGGCGAGCGGTATCAGCTCACTCAAAGGCGGTAATACGGTTATCCACAGAATCAGGG
GATAACGCAGGAAAGAACATGTGAGCAAAAGGCCAGCAAAAGGCCAGGAACCGTAAAAAGGCCGCGTTGC
TGGCGTTTTTCCATAGGCTCCGCCCCCCTGACGAGCATCACAAAAATCGACGCTCAAGTCAGAGGTGGCG
AAACCCGACAGGACTATAAAGATACCAGGCGTTTCCCCCTGGAAGCTCCCTCGTGCGCTCTCCTGTTCCG
ACCCTGCCGCTTACCGGATACCTGTCCGCCTTTCTCCCTTCGGGAAGCGTGGCGCTTTCTCATAGCTCAC
GCTGTAGGTATCTCAGTTCGGTGTAGGTCGTTCGCTCCAAGCTGGGCTGTGTGCACGAACCCCCCGTTCA
GCCCGACCGCTGCGCCTTATCCGGTAACTATCGTCTTGAGTCCAACCCGGTAAGACACGACTTATCGCCA
CTGGCAGCAGCCACTGGTAACAGGATTAGCAGAGCGAGGTATGTAGGCGGTGCTACAGAGTTCTTGAAGT
GGTGGCCTAACTACGGCTACACTAGAAGAACAGTATTTGGTATCTGCGCTCTGCTGAAGCCAGTTACCTT
CGGAAAAAGAGTTGGTAGCTCTTGATCCGGCAAACAAACCACCGCTGGTAGCGGTGGTTTTTTTGTTTGC
AAGCAGCAGATTACGCGCAGAAAAAAAGGATCTCAAGAAGATCCTTTGATCTTTTCTACGGGGTCTGACG
CTCAGTGGAACGAAAACTCACGTTAAGGGATTTTGGTCATGAGATTATCAAAAAGGATCTTCACCTAGAT
CCTTTTAAATTAAAAATGAAGTTTTAAATCAATCTAAAGTATATATGAGTAAACTTGGTCTGACAGTTAC
CAATGCTTAATCAGTGAGGCACCTATCTCAGCGATCTGTCTATTTCGTTCATCCATAGTTGCCTGACTCC
CCGTCGTGTAGATAACTACGATACGGGAGGGCTTACCATCTGGCCCCAGTGCTGCAATGATACCGCGAGA
CCCACGCTCACCGGCTCCAGATTTATCAGCAATAAACCAGCCAGCCGGAAGGGCCGAGCGCAGAAGTGGT
CCTGCAACTTTATCCGCCTCCATCCAGTCTATTAATTGTTGCCGGGAAGCTAGAGTAAGTAGTTCGCCAG
TTAATAGTTTGCGCAACGTTGTTGCCATTGCTACAGGCATCGTGGTGTCACGCTCGTCGTTTGGTATGGC
TTCATTCAGCTCCGGTTCCCAACGATCAAGGCGAGTTACATGATCCCCCATGTTGTGCAAAAAAGCGGTT
AGCTCCTTCGGTCCTCCGATCGTTGTCAGAAGTAAGTTGGCCGCAGTGTTATCACTCATGGTTATGGCAG
CACTGCATAATTCTCTTACTGTCATGCCATCCGTAAGATGCTTTTCTGTGACTGGTGAGTACTCAACCAA
GTCATTCTGAGAATAGTGTATGCGGCGACCGAGTTGCTCTTGCCCGGCGTCAATACGGGATAATACCGCG
CCACATAGCAGAACTTTAAAAGTGCTCATCATTGGAAAACGTTCTTCGGGGCGAAAACTCTCAAGGATCT
TACCGCTGTTGAGATCCAGTTCGATGTAACCCACTCGTGCACCCAACTGATCTTCAGCATCTTTTACTTT
CACCAGCGTTTCTGGGTGAGCAAAAACAGGAAGGCAAAATGCCGCAAAAAAGGGAATAAGGGCGACACGG
AAATGTTGAATACTCATACTCTTCCTTTTTCAATATTATTGAAGCATTTATCAGGGTTATTGTCTCATGA
GCGGATACATATTTGAATGTATTTAGAAAAATAAACAAATAGGGGTTCCGCGCACATTTCCCCGAAAAGT
GCCACCTG
[124 nt withheld, positions 1969-2092]
C
[91 nt withheld, positions 2094-2184]
A
[49 nt withheld, positions 2186-2234]
CCTTTGACGTTGGAGTCCACGTTCTTT
[37 nt withheld, positions 2262-2298]
ACCCTATCTCGGTCTATTCTTTTGATTTATAAGGGATTTTGCCGATTTCGGCCTATTGGTTAAAAAATGA
GCTGATTTAACAAAAATTTAACGCGAATTTTAACAAAATATTAACGCTTACAATTTCCATTCGCCATTCA
GGCTGCGCAACTGTTGGGAAGGGCGATCGGTGCGGGCCTCTTCGCTATTACGCCAGCTGGCGAAAGGGGG
ATGTGCTGCAAGGCGATTAAGTTGGGTAACGCCAGGGTTTTCCCAGTCACGACGTTGTAAAACGACGGCC
AGTGCCAAGCTGATCTATACATTGAATCAATATTGGCAATTAGCCATATTAGTCATTGGTTATATAGCAT
AAATCAATATTGGCTATTGGCCATTGCATACGTTGTATCTATATCATAATATGTACATTTATATTGGCTC
ATGTCCAATATGACCGCCATGTTGACATTGATTATTGACTAGTTATTAATAGTAATCAATTACGGGGTCA
TTAGTTCATAGCCCATATATGGAGTTCCGCGTTACATAACTTACGGTAAATGGCCCGCCTGGCTGACCGC
CCAACGACCCCCGCCCATTGACGTCAATAATGACGTATGTTCCCATAGTAACGCCAATAGGGACTTTCCA
TTGACGTCAATGGGTGGAGTATTTACGGTAAACTGCCCACTTGGCAGTACATCAAGTGTATCATATGCCA
AGTCCGCCCCCTATTGACGTCAATGACGGTAAATGGCCCGCCTGGCATTATGCCCAGTACATGACCTTAC
GGGACTTTCCTACTTGGCAGTACATCTACGTATTAGTCATCGCTATTACCATGGTGATGCGGTTTTGGCA
GTACACCAATGGGCGTGGATAGCGGTTTGACTCACGGGGATTTCCAAGTCTCCACCCCATTGACGTCAAT
GGGAGTTTGTTTTGGCACCAAAATCAACGGGACTTTCCAAAATGTCGTAATAACCCCGCCCCGTTGACGC
AAATGGGCGGTAGGCGTGTACGGTGGGAGGTCTATATAAGCAGAGCTCGTTTAGTGAACCGTCAGAATTA
AGCTTCCACCATGGCAGAAACGGTATCTCCACTGAAGCACTTCGTGCTGGCAAAGAAGGCCATCACTGCG
ATCTTCGGCCAGTTACTGGAGTTTGTTACTGAGGGCTCACATTTTGTTGAAGCAACATACAGGAACCCGG
AACTTGATCGGATAGCAACCGAGGATGATCTGGTGGAGATACAGGGCTACAGAAACAAGCTCGCTGTCAT
TGGGGAGGTGCTGTCTCGGAGGCATATGAAAGTGGCATTTTTTGGCAGGACAAGTAGTGGCAAGAGCTCT
GTCATCAACGCAATGCTGTGGGATAAAGTCCTCCCCAGCGGGATTGGTCACACAACCAACTGCTTCCTGA
GTGTGGAGGGAACTGATGGAGATAAAGCCTACCTTATGACCGAAGGGTCAGATGAGAAGAAAAGCGTGAA
GACTGTTAATCAGCTGGCCCATGCCCTCCATATGGATAAAGACTTGAAAGCTGGTTGTCTTGTGCACGTA
TTTTGGCCCAAAGCAAAATGTGCCCTCTTGAGAGATGACCTGGTTTTAGTAGACAGCCCAGGTACAGATG
TCACCACAGAGCTGGACATCTGGATTGATAAGTTCTGCCTTGATGCTGATGTTTTTGTTTTGGTGGCAAA
CTCGGAATCAACGCTGATGAACACGGAGAAACATTTTTTCCATAAGGTGAATGAGCGGCTCTCCAAGCCA
AACATTTTTATCCTGAATAATCGTTGGGATGCTTCTGCTTCAGAGCCAGAATATATGGAGGATGTGCGCA
GACAGCACATGGAAAGATGTCTTCACTTCTTGGTAGAAGAGCTCAAGGTTGTGAGTCCTTTAGAAGCTCG
GAATCGGATCTTTTTTGTTTCAGCCAAGGAAGTTCTCAACTCCAGAATGAATAAAGCCCAGGGGATGCCA
GAAGGTGGAGGGGCACTTGCAGAAGGATTTCAGGCAAGATTACAGGAGTTTCAAAATTTTGAACAAACTT
TTGAGGAGTGTATCTCGCAGTCAGCAGTGAAAACAAAGTTTGAACAGCACACTATCAGAGCTAAACAGAT
ACTAGACACTGTGAAAAACATACTGGACTCAGTAAACGTGGCAGCAGCAGAGAAGAGGGTTTATTCAATG
GAAGAGAGGGAAGACCAAATCGACAGACTGGACTTTATTCGAAACCAGATGAACCTTTTAACAATGGATG
TTAAGAAGAAGATCAAGGAGGTCACGGAGGAGGTGGCAAACAAGGTTTCTTGTGCAATGACAGATGAGAT
TTGTCGCCTGTCTGTTTTGGTTGATGAGTTTTGTTCTGAGTTTCATCCTACCCCCAGTGTGCTGAAAGTG
TATAAGAGTGAATTAAATAAGCACATAGAAGATGGCATGGGAAGAAATTTGGCTGATCGGTGCACCAGTG
AAGTCAATGCCTCCATTCTCCAATCTCAGCAAGAAATCATTGAAAATTTGAAGCCACTACTTCCAGCTGG
TATACAGAATAAACTTCATACATTAATCCCTTGCAAAAAGTTTGATCTCAGCTATGATCTCAATTGCCAC
AAGCTGTGTTCGGATTTTCAAGAAGACATTGTGTTTCGGTTTTCCCTGGGCTGGTCTTCCCTTGTACATC
GATTCCTGGGTTCTACGAATGCACAGAGGGTGCTGCTTGGGCTGTCAGAGCCTATCTTTCAGGTCCCTAG
ATCTTTAGCTTCAGCTCCTACTGCTCCTTCTAACCCAGCAGCACCAGATAATGCAGCCCAGGAAGAGCTC
ATGATCACACTGATCACAGGATTGGCATCCCTCACGTCTAGAACCTCCATGGGCATCATAGTTGTTGGGG
GCGTGATTTGGAAAACAGTGGGCTGGAAACTCATCTCTGTCACCTTAAGTATGTATGGAGCTTTGTACCT
TTATGAAAGACTGACTTGGACTACTCGTGCGAAAGAGAGAGCGTTTAAGCAGCAGTTTGTAAACTATGCA
ACTGAAAAACTGCAGATGATTGTGAAGTTCACAAGTGCAAACTGCAGCCACCAAGTCCAGCAAGAAATGG
CCACCACTTTTGCTCGACTGTGCCAACAAGTTGATGTTACTCAGAAACATCTGGAAGAAGAAATTGCTAG
ATTATCCAAAGAGATTGACCAACTGGAGAAAATACAAAACAATTCAAAGCTCTTAAGAAATAAAGCTGTT
CAACTTGAACGTGAGCTGGAAAATTTTTCGAAGCAGTTTCTCCACCCGAGCAGTGGAGAATCCCCTAGAG
GATCCCGGGCTGACTACAAAGACCATGACGGTGATTATAAAGATCATGACATCGACTACAAGGATGACGA
TGACAAGTAGTGATCCCGGGTGGCATCCCTGTGACCCCTCCCCAGTGCCTCTCCTGGCCCTGGAAGTTGC
CACTCCAGTGCCCACCAGCCTTGTCCTAATAAAATTAAGTTGCATCATTTTGTCTGACTAGGTGTCCTTC
TATAATATTATGGGGTGGAGGGGGGTGGTATGGAGCAAGGGGCAAGTTGGGAAGACAACCTGTAGGGCCT
GCGGGGTCTATTGGGAACCAAGCTGGAGTGCAGTGGCACAATCTTGGCTCACTGCAATCTCCGCCTCCTG
GGTTCAAGCGATTCTCCTGCCTCAGCCTCCCGAGTTGTTGGGATTCCAGGCATGCATGACCAGGCTCAGC
TAATTTTTGTTTTTTTGGTAGAGACGGGGTTTCACCATATTGGCCAGGCTGGTCTCCAACTCCTAATCTC
AGGTGATCTACCCACCTTGGCCTCCCAAATTGCTGGGATTACAGGCGTGAACCACTGCTCCCTTCCCTGT
CCTTCTGATTTTAAAATAACTATACCAGCAGGAGGACGTCCAGACACAGCATAGGCTACCTGGCCATGCC
CAACCGGTGGGACATTTGAGTTGCTTGCTTGGCACTGTCCTCTCATGCGTTGGGTCCACTCAGTAGATGC
CTGTTGAATTGGGTACGCGGCCAGCTTGGCTGTGGAATGTGTGTCAGTTAGGGTGTGGAAAGTCCCCAGG
CTCCCCAGCAGGCAGAAGTATGCAAAGCATGCATCTCAATTAGTCAGCAACCAGGTGTGGAAAGTCCCCA
GGCTCCCCAGCAGGCAGAAGTATGCAAAGCATGCATCTCAATTAGTCAGCAACCATAGTCCCGCCCCTAA
CTCCGCCCATCCCGCCCCTAACTCCGCCCAGTTCCGCCCATTCTCCGCCCCATGGCTGACTAATTTTTTT
TATTTATGCAGAGGCCGAGGCCGCCTCGGCCTCTGAGCTATTCCAGAAGTAGTGAGGAGGCTTTTTTGGA
GGAATTGATCAGCTTGGGATCTGATCAAGAGACAGGATGAGGATCGTTTCGCATGATTGAACAAGATGGA
TTGCACGCAGGTTCTCCGGCCGCTTGGGTGGAGAGGCTATTCGGCTATGACTGGGCACAACAGACAATCG
GCTGCTCTGATGCCGCCGTGTTCCGGCTGTCAGCGCAGGGGCGCCCGGTTCTTTTTGTCAAGACCGACCT
GTCCGGTGCCCTGAATGAACTGCAGGACGAGGCAGCGCGGCTATCGTGGCTGGCCACGACGGGCGTTCCT
TGCGCAGCTGTGCTCGACGTTGTCACTGAAGCGGGAAGGGACTGGCTGCTATTGGGCGAAGTGCCGGGGC
AGGATCTCCTGTCATCTCACCTTGCTCCTGCCGAGAAAGTATCCATCATGGCTGATGCAATGCGGCGGCT
GCATACGCTTGATCCGGCTACCTGCCCATTCGACCACCAAGCGAAACATCGCATCGAGCGAGCACGTACT
CGGATGGAAGCCGGTCTTGTCGATCAGGATGATCTGGACGAAGAGCATCAGGGGCTCGCGCCAGCCGAAC
TGTTCGCCAGGCTCAAGGCGCGCATGCCCGACGGCGAGGATCTCGTCGTGACCCATGGCGATGCCTGCTT
GCCGAATATCATGGTGGAAAATGGCCGCTTTTCTGGATTCATCGACTGTGGCCGGCTGGGTGTGGCGGAC
CGCTATCAGGACATAGCGTTGGCTACCCGTGATATTGCTGAAGAGCTTGGCGGCGAATGGGCTGACCGCT
TCCTCGTGCTTTACGGTATCGCCGCTCCCGATTCGCAGCGCATCGCCTTCTATCGCCTTCTTGACGAGTT
CTTCTGAGCGGGACTCTGGGGTTCGAAATGACCGACCAAGCGACGCCCAACCTGCCATCACGAGATTTCG
ATTCCACCGCCGCCTTCTATGAAAGGTTGGGCTTCGGAATCGTTTTCCGGGACGCCGGCTGGATGATCCT
CCAGCGCGGGGATCTCATGCTGGAGTTCTTCGCCCACCCCGGGCTCGATCCCCTCGCGAGTTGGTTCAGC
TGCTGCCTGAGGCTGGACGACCTCGCGGAGTTCTACCGGCAGTGCAAATCCGTCGGCATCCAGGAAACCA
GCAGCGGCTATCCGCGCATCCATGCCCCCGAACTGCAGGAGTGGGGAGGCACGATGGCCGCTTTGGTCGA
CCCGGACGGGACGCTCCTGCGCCTGATACAGAACGAATTGCTTGCAGGCATCTCATGAGTGTGTCTTCCC
GTTTTCCGCCTGAGGTCACTGCGTGGATGGAGCGCTGGCGCCTGCTGCGCGACGGCGAGCTGCTCACCAC
CCACTCGCCAAGCTGGAACCGTAAAAAGGCCGCGTTGCTGGCGTTTTTCCATAGGCTCCGCCGATCATAA
TCAGCCATACCACATTTGTAGAGGTTTTACTTGCTTTAAAAAACCTCCCACACCTCCCCCTGAACCTGAA
ACATAAAATGAATGCAATTGTTGTTGTTAACTTGTTTATTGCAGCTTATAATGGTTACAAATAAAGCAAT
AGCATCACAAATTTCACAAATAAAGCATTTTTTTCACTGCATTCTAGTTGTGGTTTGTCCAAACTCATCA
ATGTATCTTATCATGTCTGGATCAATTCCCTATAGTGAGTCGTATTAAATTCGTAATCATGTCATAGCTG
TTTCCTGTGTGAAATTGTTATCCGCTCACAATTCCACACAACATACGAGCCGGAAGCATAAAGTGTAAAG
CCTGGGGTGCCTAATGAGTGAGCTAACTCACATTAATTGCGTTGCGCTCACTGCCCGCTTTCCAGTCGGG
AAACCTGTCGTGCCAGCTGCATTAATGAATCGGCC
